Addgene plasmid #234681: p351_DG
Purpose: (Empty Backbone) Golden gate domesticated pET28b with His10-mNeongreen-3C
Depositing lab: Matthew Wohlever. Depositing organization: University of Pittsburgh (University, School of Medicine, and Cancer Institute). Publication: A suite of pre-assembled, pET28b-based Golden Gate vectors for efficient protein engineering and expression. Gaur D, Wohlever ML. Protein Sci. 2025 Apr;34(4):e70106. doi: 10.1002/pro.70106. PubMed 40130802.
Backbone
  Vector backbone: pET28b
  Vector type: Bacterial Expression
  Tag / fusion protein: His10-mNeongreen-3C (N terminal on backbone)
Growth in bacteria
  Bacterial resistance: Kanamycin, 50 μg/mL
  Growth temperature: 37°C
  Growth strain: DH5alpha
  Copy number: Low Copy
Gene/Insert
  Gene/Insert name: None
  Mutation: No
  Tag / fusion protein: His10-mNeongreen-3C (N terminal on backbone)
Terms and licenses: Academic/Nonprofit Terms; Industry Terms: Not Available to Industry
Depositor comments: The construct features an N-terminal His10-mNeonGreen fusion followed by a 3C protease cleavage site. The insert is cloned with a glycine scar at the C-terminus. BsaI recognition sites flank mScarlet3 to enable easy visualization of successful cloning through loss of red color. 5' Cloning Site: BsaI (destroyed), 3' Cloning Site: BsaI (destroyed).
How to cite: p351_DG was a gift from Matthew Wohlever (Addgene plasmid # 234681 ; http://n2t.net/addgene:234681 ; RRID:Addgene_234681)
