[The description below was written by a language model from this plasmid's Addgene catalogue record and pLannotate feature annotations shown in this document.]
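Description:
p351_DG is an empty bacterial expression backbone derived from pET28b that has been "domesticated" for Golden Gate assembly, meaning it is arranged so that BsaI can be used as the cloning enzyme. It replicates in E. coli through a ColE1/pMB1-type origin accompanied by the bom region and the rop gene. This fits the low copy number given in the catalogue, even though the origin annotation itself carries a generic high-copy label. Selection is by kanamycin through the aph(3')-Ia gene. An f1 origin is also present, as are short tetracycline-resistance fragments that appear to be non-functional backbone remnants.

The expression cassette follows the standard pET layout: a T7 promoter with an adjacent lac operator, the T7 gene 10 ribosome binding site and a T7 terminator, with a plasmid-borne lacI gene providing repression that is relieved by IPTG in hosts supplying T7 RNA polymerase. Downstream of the RBS the backbone encodes an N-terminal His10 tag (only partly recognised by the automated annotation) fused to mNeonGreen, followed by a 3C protease cleavage site. An inserted protein can therefore be tracked by green fluorescence, purified by metal affinity, and then released from the tag.

The cloning position is occupied by a reverse-oriented mScarlet3 dropout cassette, annotated as mScarlet and driven by its own lac promoter with a CAP site, and flanked by BsaI sites. Successful assembly replaces this cassette and destroys both sites, so correct clones are recognised by loss of red colour. According to the depositor, inserts are cloned with a glycine scar at the C-terminus. A short His-tag fragment annotated just before the terminator is probably residual pET28b sequence, and the record does not describe it as a tag on the product. The plasmid belongs to a suite of pre-assembled vectors for protein engineering and expression.
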