Features (pLannotate 1.2.2; 24 found; start..end, strand, type, name):
      1..589     +  rep_origin     ori: high-copy-number ColE1/pMB1/pBR322/pUC origin of replication
    775..914     -  misc_feature   bom: basis of mobility region from pBR322
   1016..1207    -  CDS            rop: Rop protein, which maintains plasmids at low copy number; rop
   1224..1604    +  CDS            YPB1_ECOLX: Protein predicted: Swiss-Prot protein existence level 4. From Escherichia coli.
   1676..1967    -  CDS            TcR (fragment): tetracycline efflux protein; tet; confers resistance to tetracycline
   1982..2003    -  protein_bind   CAP binding site: CAP binding activates transcription in the presence of cAMP. E. coli catabolite activator protein
   2016..3098    -  CDS            lacI: lac repressor; lacI; The lac repressor binds to the lac operator to inhibit transcription in E. coli. This inhibition can be relieved by adding lactose or isopropyl-β-D-thiogalactopyranoside (IPTG).
   3099..3176    -  promoter       lacI promoter: lacI
   3184..3463    -  CDS            TcR (fragment): tetracycline efflux protein; tet; confers resistance to tetracycline
   3485..3503    +  promoter       T7 promoter: promoter for bacteriophage T7 RNA polymerase
   3504..3528    +  protein_bind   lac operator: The lac repressor binds to the lac operator to inhibit transcription in E. coli. This inhibition can be relieved by adding lactose or isopropyl-β-D-thiogalactopyranoside (IPTG). lac repressor encoded by lacI
   3543..3565    +  RBS            RBS: efficient ribosome binding site from bacteriophage T7 gene 10 (Olins and Rangwala, 1989)
   3584..3600    +  CDS            capTEV™ (fragment): composite tag for in vivo biotinylation, TEV protease cleavage, and 6xHis tagging
   3623..4330    +  CDS            mNeonGreen: mNeonGreen is a basic (constitutively fluorescent) green/yellow fluorescent protein published in 2013, derived from Branchiostoma lanceolatum. It is reported to be a very rapidly-maturing monomer with moderate acid sensitivity.
   4425..5087    -  CDS            mScarlet: mScarlet is a basic (constitutively fluorescent) red fluorescent protein published in 2016, derived from synthetic construct. It has moderate acid sensitivity.
   5134..5163    -  promoter       lac promoter: promoter for the E. coli lac operon
   5178..5199    -  protein_bind   CAP binding site: CAP binding activates transcription in the presence of cAMP. E. coli catabolite activator protein
   5212..5301    -  CDS            lacI (fragment): lac repressor; lacI; The lac repressor binds to the lac operator to inhibit transcription in E. coli. This inhibition can be relieved by adding lactose or isopropyl-β-D-thiogalactopyranoside (IPTG).
   5319..5336    +  CDS            9xHis (fragment): 9xHis affinity tag
   5346..5395    +  CDS            SET1 (fragment): solubility-enhancement tag derived from T7 phage gene 10B
   5403..5450    +  terminator     T7 terminator: transcription terminator for bacteriophage T7 RNA polymerase
   5487..5915    +  rep_origin     f1 ori (sequence partly withheld): f1 bacteriophage origin of replication; arrow indicates direction of (+) strand synthesis
   5968..6025    +  promoter       AmpR promoter (fragment): bla
   6034..6849    -  CDS            KanR: aminoglycoside phosphotransferase; aph(3')-Ia; confers resistance to kanamycin in bacteria or G418 (Geneticin®) in eukaryotes
>Addgene plasmid #234681 | p351_DG | addgene full sequence | sequence record 467859 | Addgene NGS Result
TTGAGATCCTTTTTTTCTGCGCGTAATCTGCTGCTTGCAAACAAAAAAACCACCGCTACCAGCGGTGGTT
TGTTTGCCGGATCAAGAGCTACCAACTCTTTTTCCGAAGGTAACTGGCTTCAGCAGAGCGCAGATACCAA
ATACTGTCCTTCTAGTGTAGCCGTAGTTAGGCCACCACTTCAAGAACTCTGTAGCACCGCCTACATACCT
CGCTCTGCTAATCCTGTTACCAGTGGCTGCTGCCAGTGGCGATAAGTCGTGTCTTACCGGGTTGGACTCA
AGACGATAGTTACCGGATAAGGCGCAGCGGTCGGGCTGAACGGGGGGTTCGTGCACACAGCCCAGCTTGG
AGCGAACGACCTACACCGAACTGAGATACCTACAGCGTGAGCTATGAGAAAGCGCCACGCTTCCCGAAGG
GAGAAAGGCGGACAGGTATCCGGTAAGCGGCAGGGTCGGAACAGGAGAGCGCACGAGGGAGCTTCCAGGG
GGAAACGCCTGGTATCTTTATAGTCCTGTCGGGTTTCGCCACCTCTGACTTGAGCGTCGATTTTTGTGAT
GCTCGTCAGGGGGGCGGAGCCTATGGAAAAACGCCAGCAACGCGGCCTTTTTACGGTTCCTGGCCTTTTG
CTGGCCTTTTGCTCACATGTTCTTTCCTGCGTTATCCCCTGATTCTGTGGATAACCGTATTACCGCCTTT
GAGTGAGCTGATACCGCTCGCCGCAGCCGAACGACCGAGCGCAGCGAGTCAGTGAGCGAGGAAGCGGAAG
AGCGCCTGATGCGGTATTTTCTCCTTACGCATCTGTGCGGTATTTCACACCGCAATGGTGCACTCTCAGT
ACAATCTGCTCTGATGCCGCATAGTTAAGCCAGTATACACTCCGCTATCGCTACGTGACTGGGTCATGGC
TGCGCCCCGACACCCGCCAACACCCGCTGACGCGCCCTGACGGGCTTGTCTGCTCCCGGCATCCGCTTAC
AGACAAGCTGTGACCGTCTCCGGGAGCTGCATGTGTCAGAGGTTTTCACCGTCATCACCGAAACGCGCGA
GGCAGCTGCGGTAAAGCTCATCAGCGTGGTCGTGAAGCGATTCACAGATGTCTGCCTGTTCATCCGCGTC
CAGCTCGTTGAGTTTCTCCAGAAGCGTTAATGTCTGGCTTCTGATAAAGCGGGCCATGTTAAGGGCGGTT
TTTTCCTGTTTGGTCACTGATGCCTCCGTGTAAGGGGGATTTCTGTTCATGGGGGTAATGATACCGATGA
AACGAGAGAGGATGCTCACGATACGGGTTACTGATGATGAACATGCCCGGTTACTGGAACGTTGTGAGGG
TAAACAACTGGCGGTATGGATGCGGCGGGACCAGAGAAAAATCACTCAGGGTCAATGCCAGCGCTTCGTT
AATACAGATGTAGGTGTTCCACAGGGTAGCCAGCAGCATCCTGCGATGCAGATCCGGAACATAATGGTGC
AGGGCGCTGACTTCCGCGTTTCCAGACTTTACGAAACACGGAAACCGAAGACCATTCATGTTGTTGCTCA
GGTCGCAGACGTTTTGCAGCAGCAGTCGCTTCACGTTCGCTCGCGTATCGGTGATTCATTCTGCTAACCA
GTAAGGCAACCCCGCCAGCCTAGCCGGGTCCTCAACGACAGGAGCACGATCATGCGCACCCGTGGGGCCG
CCATGCCGGCGATAATGGCCTGCTTCTCGCCGAAACGTTTGGTGGCGGGACCAGTGACGAAGGCTTGAGC
GAGGGCGTGCAAGATTCCGAATACCGCAAGCGACAGGCCGATCATCGTCGCGCTCCAGCGAAAGCGGTCC
TCGCCGAAAATGACCCAGAGCGCTGCCGGCACCTGTCCTACGAGTTGCATGATAAAGAAGACAGTCATAA
GTGCGGCGACGATAGTCATGCCCCGCGCCCACCGGAAGGAGCTGACTGGGTTGAAGGCTCTCAAGGGCAT
CGGTCGAGATCCCGGTGCCTAATGAGTGAGCTAACTTACATTAATTGCGTTGCGCTCACTGCCCGCTTTC
CAGTCGGGAAACCTGTCGTGCCAGCTGCATTAATGAATCGGCCAACGCGCGGGGAGAGGCGGTTTGCGTA
TTGGGCGCCAGGGTGGTTTTTCTTTTCACCAGTGAGACGGGCAACAGCTGATTGCCCTTCACCGCCTGGC
CCTGAGAGAGTTGCAGCAAGCGGTCCACGCTGGTTTGCCCCAGCAGGCGAAAATCCTGTTTGATGGTGGT
TAACGGCGGGATATAACATGAGCTGTCTTCGGTATCGTCGTATCCCACTACCGAGATATCCGCACCAACG
CGCAGCCCGGACTCGGTAATGGCGCGCATTGCGCCCAGCGCCATCTGATCGTTGGCAACCAGCATCGCAG
TGGGAACGATGCCCTCATTCAGCATTTGCATGGTTTGTTGAAAACCGGACATGGCACTCCAGTCGCCTTC
CCGTTCCGCTATCGGCTGAATTTGATTGCGAGTGAGATATTTATGCCAGCCAGCCAGACGCAGACGCGCC
GAGACAGAACTTAATGGGCCCGCTAACAGCGCGATTTGCTGGTGACCCAATGCGACCAGATGCTCCACGC
CCAGTCGCGTACCGTCTTCATGGGAGAAAATAATACTGTTGATGGGTGTCTGGTCAGAGACATCAAGAAA
TAACGCCGGAACATTAGTGCAGGCAGCTTCCACAGCAATGGCATCCTGGTCATCCAGCGGATAGTTAATG
ATCAGCCCACTGACGCGTTGCGCGAGAAGATTGTGCACCGCCGCTTTACAGGCTTCGACGCCGCTTCGTT
CTACCATCGACACCACCACGCTGGCACCCAGTTGATCGGCGCGAGATTTAATCGCCGCGACAATTTGCGA
CGGCGCGTGCAGGGCCAGACTGGAGGTGGCAACGCCAATCAGCAACGACTGTTTGCCCGCCAGTTGTTGT
GCCACGCGGTTGGGAATGTAATTCAGCTCCGCCATCGCCGCTTCCACTTTTTCCCGCGTTTTCGCAGAAA
CGTGGCTGGCCTGGTTCACCACGCGGGAAACGGTCTGATAAGAGACACCGGCATACTCTGCGACATCGTA
TAACGTTACTGGTTTCACATTCACCACCCTGAATTGACTCTCTTCCGGGCGCTATCATGCCATACCGCGA
AAGGTTTTGCGCCATTCGATGGTGTCCGGGATCTCGACGCTCTCCCTTATGCGACTCCTGCATTAGGAAG
CAGCCCAGTAGTAGGTTGAGGCCGTTGAGCACCGCCGCCGCAAGGAATGGTGCATGCAAGGAGATGGCGC
CCAACAGTCCCCCGGCCACGGGGCCTGCCACCATACCCACGCCGAAACAAGCGCTCATGAGCCCGAAGTG
GCGAGCCCGATCTTCCCCATCGGTGATGTCGGCGATATAGGCGCCAGCAACCGCACCTGTGGCGCCGGTG
ATGCCGGCCACGATGCGTCCGGCGTAGAGGATCGAGATCTCGATCCCGCGAAATTAATACGACTCACTAT
AGGGGAATTGTGAGCGGATAACAATTCCCCTCTAGAAATAATTTTGTTTAACTTTAAGAAGGAGATATAC
CATGGGCAGCAGCCATCATCATCATCATCACCATCATCATCATAGCAGCGGCATGGTGAGCAAAGGCGAA
GAAGATAACATGGCGAGCCTGCCGGCGACCCATGAACTGCATATTTTTGGCAGCATTAACGGCGTGGATT
TTGATATGGTGGGCCAAGGCACCGGCAACCCGAACGATGGCTATGAAGAACTGAACCTGAAAAGCACCAA
AGGCGATCTGCAGTTTAGCCCGTGGATTCTGGTGCCGCATATTGGCTATGGCTTTCATCAGTATCTGCCG
TATCCGGATGGCATGAGCCCGTTTCAAGCGGCGATGGTGGATGGCAGCGGCTATCAAGTGCATCGCACCA
TGCAGTTTGAAGATGGCGCGAGCCTGACCGTGAACTATCGCTATACCTATGAAGGCAGCCATATTAAAGG
CGAAGCGCAAGTGAAAGGCACCGGCTTTCCGGCGGATGGCCCGGTGATGACCAACAGCCTGACCGCGGCG
GATTGGTGCCGCAGCAAAAAAACCTATCCGAACGATAAAACCATTATTAGCACCTTTAAATGGAGCTATA
CCACCGGCAACGGCAAACGCTATCGCAGCACCGCGCGCACCACCTATACCTTTGCGAAACCGATGGCGGC
GAACTATCTGAAAAATCAGCCGATGTATGTGTTTCGTAAGACCGAGTTGAAACACAGCAAAACCGAGCTT
AATTTCAAAGAATGGCAGAAAGCGTTTACCGATGTGATGGGCATGGATGAACTGTATAAACTGGAAGTGC
TCTTCCAGGGCCCGCATATGCGAGACCGCCTGGCTCTAGTAGCGATCTACACTAGCACTATCAGCGTTAT
TAGCTGCCGCCGCTGCCGCCGGTGCTATGGCGCGCCACGCTGCGTTCATACTGTTCCACCACGGTATAAT
CTTCGTTATGGCTCGTAATATCCAGTTTGCGATCAATGTTAAACGCGCCCGGCATCTGCACCGGTTTTTT
CGCGCGATAGGTGGTTTTAAAATCCGCCAGATAGCGGCCGCCATCTTTCAGGCGCAGCGCCATTTTAATA
TCGCCTTTCAGCACCACATCTTCCGGATACAGGCGTTCGGTGCTCGCTTCCCAGCCCATCGTTTTTTTCT
GCATCACCGGGCCATCCGGCGGAAAGTTGGTGCCGCGCAGTTTCACTTTATAAATCAGGGTGCCATCTTC
CAGGCTCGTATCTTGCGCCACGCTCACCGCGCCGCCATCTTCAAAGTTCATCACGCGTTCCCATTTAAAG
CCTTCCGGAAAGCTCTGTTTCCAATAATCCGGAATATCCGCCGGATGTTTGGTAAACGCGCGGCTGCCAT
ACATAAACTGCGGGCTCAGAATATCCCAGCTAAACGGCAGCGGGCCGCCTTTGGTCACGCGCAGTTTCGC
GGTCTGCGTGCCTTCATACGGGCGGCCTTCGCCTTCGCCTTCAATTTCAAATTCATGGCCGTTCATGCTG
CCTTCCATGTGCACTTTAAAGCGCATAAATTCTTTAATCACCGCTTCGGTGCTATCCATCTAGTATTTCT
CCTCTTTCTCTAGTATGTGTACACAACATACGGCCGGAAGCATAAAGTGTAAAGCCTGGGGTGCCTAATG
AGTGAGCTAACTCACATTAATTGCGTTGCGCTCACTGCCCGCTTTCCAGTCGGGAAACCTGTCGTGCCAG
CTGCATTAATGAATCGGCCAACGCGCGGGGAGAGGCGGTTTGCGTATTGGGTCTCAGGATGACTCGAGCA
CCACCACCACCACCACTGAGATCCGGCTGCTAACAAAGCCCGAAAGGAAGCTGAGTTGGCTGCTGCCACC
GCTGAGCAATAACTAGCATAACCCCTTGGGGCCTCTAAACGGGTCTTGAGGGGTTTTTTGCTGAAAGGAG
GAACTATATCCGGATTGGCGAATGGG
[124 nt withheld, positions 5487-5610]
C
[91 nt withheld, positions 5612-5702]
A
[49 nt withheld, positions 5704-5752]
CCTTTGACGTTGGAGTCCACGTTCTTT
[37 nt withheld, positions 5780-5816]
ACCCTATCTCGGTCTATTCTTTTGATTTATAAGGGATTTTGCCGATTTCGGCCTATTGGTTAAAAAATGA
GCTGATTTAACAAAAATTTAACGCGAATTTTAACAAAATATTAACGCTTACAATTTAGGTGGCACTTTTC
GGGGAAATGTGCGCGGAACCCCTATTTGTTTATTTTTCTAAATACATTCAAATATGTATCCGCTCATGAA
TTAATTCTTAGAAAAACTCATCGAGCATCAAATGAAACTGCAATTTATTCATATCAGGATTATCAATACC
ATATTTTTGAAAAAGCCGTTTCTGTAATGAAGGAGAAAACTCACCGAGGCAGTTCCATAGGATGGCAAGA
TCCTGGTATCGGTCTGCGATTCCGACTCGTCCAACATCAATACAACCTATTAATTTCCCCTCGTCAAAAA
TAAGGTTATCAAGTGAGAAATCACCATGAGTGACGACTGAATCCGGTGAGAATGGCAAAAGTTTATGCAT
TTCTTTCCAGACTTGTTCAACAGGCCAGCCATTACGCTCGTCATCAAAATCACTCGCATCAACCAAACCG
TTATTCATTCGTGATTGCGCCTGAGCGAGACGAAATACGCGATCGCTGTTAAAAGGACAATTACAAACAG
GAATCGAATGCAACCGGCGCAGGAACACTGCCAGCGCATCAACAATATTTTCACCTGAATCAGGATATTC
TTCTAATACCTGGAATGCTGTTTTCCCGGGGATCGCAGTGGTGAGTAACCATGCATCATCAGGAGTACGG
ATAAAATGCTTGATGGTCGGAAGAGGCATAAATTCCGTCAGCCAGTTTAGTCTGACCATCTCATCTGTAA
CATCATTGGCAACGCTACCTTTGCCATGTTTCAGAAACAACTCTGGCGCATCGGGCTTCCCATACAATCG
ATAGATTGTCGCACCTGATTGCCCGACATTATCGCGAGCCCATTTATACCCATATAAATCAGCATCCATG
TTGGAATTTAATCGCGGCCTAGAGCAAGACGTTTCCCGTTGAATATGGCTCATAACACCCCTTGTATTAC
TGTTTATGTAAGCAGACAGTTTTATTGTTCATGACCAAAATCCCTTAACGTGAGTTTTCGTTCCACTGAG
CGTCAGACCCCGTAGAAAAGATCAAAGGATCTTC
